Addgene plasmid #54131: mEmerald-Inversin-C-18
Purpose: Localization: Cilium, Excitation: 487, Emission: 509
Depositing lab: Michael Davidson. Depositing organization: Florida State University, Tallahassee.
Backbone
  Vector backbone: mEmerald-C1
  Backbone size w/o insert (bp): 4750
  Vector type: Mammalian Expression
  Selectable markers: Neomycin (select with G418)
Growth in bacteria
  Bacterial resistance: Kanamycin, 50 μg/mL
  Growth temperature: 37°C
  Growth strain: DH5alpha
  Copy number: High Copy
Gene/Insert
  Gene/Insert name: Inversin (alt name: NM_183245.1)
  Species: H. sapiens (human)
  Entrez Gene: INVS (a.k.a. INV, NPH2, NPHP2)
  Promoter: CMV
  Tag / fusion protein: mEmerald (N terminal on backbone)
  Cloning method: Unknown
  Sequencing primers: 5′ CMV-F; 3′ SV40pA-R
Terms and licenses: Academic/Nonprofit Terms; Industry Terms
Depositor comments: . Excitation = 487; Emission = 509. Localization data: Cilium
How to cite: mEmerald-Inversin-C-18 was a gift from Michael Davidson (Addgene plasmid # 54131 ; http://n2t.net/addgene:54131 ; RRID:Addgene_54131)
