[The description below was written by a language model from this plasmid's Addgene catalogue record.]
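Description:
mEmerald-Inversin-C-18 is a mammalian expression plasmid built on the mEmerald-C1 backbone (about 4.75 kb without the insert). It encodes human inversin (INVS, also known as NPHP2) fused to the green fluorescent protein mEmerald. The tag is supplied by the backbone and sits at the N terminus of the fusion, so inversin is joined to the C-terminal end of the fluorophore. The "C-18" in the name probably refers to this orientation and to a linker length, but the record does not define it. Expression is driven by the CMV promoter, a strong constitutive promoter in most mammalian cell lines. The listed 3′ sequencing primer implies an SV40 polyadenylation signal downstream of the insert. No feature table accompanies the record, so the exact junctions, linker and cloning method are not documented.

The plasmid is propagated in E. coli at high copy number under kanamycin selection. It also carries a neomycin resistance marker, so G418 can be used to select stably transfected mammalian cells. The origin of replication is not named in the record.

The construct is intended as a fluorescent localization marker. The depositor lists the cilium as the expected localization, consistent with inversin being a cilium-associated protein implicated in nephronophthisis. mEmerald is recorded with excitation at 487 nm and emission at 509 nm, which suits standard GFP/FITC filter sets. Typical use would be transient or stable transfection of cultured mammalian cells to visualize cilia or follow inversin distribution by live-cell or fixed-cell fluorescence microscopy.
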