>Addgene plasmid #54131 | mEmerald-Inversin-C-18 | depositor partial sequence | sequence record 84297 | insert sequence
ATCCGCTTAGCGCTACCGGTCGCCACCATGGTGAGCAAGGGCGAGGAGCTGTTCACCGGGGTGGTGCCCA
TCCTGGTCGAGCTGGACGGCGACGTAAACGGCCACAAGTTCAGCGTGTCCGGCGAGGGCGAGGGCGATGC
CACCTACGGCAAGCTGACCCTGAAGTTCATCTGCACCACCGGCAAGCTGCCCGTGCCCTGGCCCACCCTC
GTGACCACCTTGACCTACGGCGTGCAGTGCTTCGCCCGCTACCCCGACCACATGAAGCAGCACGACTTCT
TCAAGTCCGCCATGCCCGAAGGCTACGTCCAGGAGCGCACCATCTTCTTCAAGGACGACGGCAACTACAA
GACCCGCGCCGAGGTGAAGTTCGAGGGCGACACCCTGGTGAACCGCATCGAGCTGAAGGGCATCGACTTC
AAGGAGGACGGCAACATCCTGGGGCACAAGCTGGAGTACAACTACAACAGCCACAAGGTCTATATCACCG
CCGACAAGCAGAAGAACGGCATCAAGGTGAACTTCAAGACCCGCCACAACATCGAGGACGGCAGCGTGCA
GCTCGCCGACCACTACCAGCAGAACACCCCCATCGGCGACGGCCCCGTGCTGCTGCCCGACAACCACTAC
CTGAGCACCCAGTCCAAGCTGAGCAAAGACCCCAACGAGAAGCGCGATCACATGGTCCTGCTGGAGTTCG
TGACCGCCGCCGGGATCACTCTCGGCATGGACGAGCTGTACAAGTCCGGAAGTGCTGGCAGCGGTGGAGG
CAGCGCATCCGGCGGAGGCAGCGGAAGCAACAAGTCAGAGAACCTGCTGTTTGCTGGTTCATCATTAGCA
TCACAAGTCCATGCTGCTGCCGTTAATGGAGATAAGGGTGCTCTACAGAGGCTCATCGTAGGAAACTCTG
CTCTTAAAGACAAAGAAGATCAGTTTGGGAGAACACCACTTATGTATTGCGTGTTGGCTGACAGATTGGA
TTGTGCAGATGCTCTTCTGAAGGCAGGAGCAGATGTGAATAAAACTGACCATAGCCAGAGAACAGCCCTC
CATCTTGCAGCCCAGAAGGGAAATTATCGTTTCATGAAACTCTTACTTACACGCAGAGCAAACTGGATGC
AAAAGGATCTGGAAGAGATGACTCCTTTGCACTTGACCACCCGGCACAGGAGCCCTAAGTGTTTGGCACT
TCTGCTGAAGTTTATGGCACCAGGAGAAGTGGATACACAGGATAAAAACAAGCAAACAGCTCTGCATTGG
AGTGCCTACTACAATAACCCTGAGCATGTGAAGCTGCTCATCAAGCATGATTCTAACATTGGGATTCCTG
ATGTTGAAGGCAAGATCCCACTTCACTGGGCAGCCAACCATAAAGATCCAAGTGCTGTTCACACAGTGAG
ATGCATTCTGGATGCTGCTCCAACAGAGTCTTTACTGAACTGGCAAGACTACGAGGGTCGAACTCCTCTT
CACTTTGCAGTTGCTGATGGGAATGTGACCGTGGTTGATGTCTTGACCTCATATGAAAGCTGCAATATAA
CGTCTTATGATAACTTATTTCGAACCCCACTGCACTGGGCAGCTTTATTAGGCCATGCACAGATTGTCCA
TCTCCTTTTAGAAAGAAATAAGTCTGGAACTATCCCATCTGACAGCCAAGGAGCCACACCTTTGCACTAT
GCTGCTCAGAGTAACTTTGCTGAAACGGTTAAAGTGTTTTTAAAACATCCTTCAGTGAAAGATGATTCAG
ACCTGGAAGGAAGAACATCCTTTATGTGGGCAGCTGGCAAAGGCAGTGATGATGTCCTTAGAACTATGCT
GAGCTTAAAATCGGACATAGATATTAACATGGCTGACAAATATGGAGGTACAGCTTTGCATGCTGCTGCT
CTTTCTGGCCATGTCAGCACCGTGAAGTTATTACTGGAAAATAATGCTCAAGTAGATGCTACTGATGTTA
TGAAACATACTCCACTTTTCCGAGCCTGTGAGATGGGACACAAAGATGTGATTCAGACACTCATTAAAGG
TGGAGCAAGGGTAGATCTAGTTGACCAAGATGGACATTCTCTTCTACATTGGGCAGCACTGGGAGGAAAT
GCTGATGTTTGCCAGATATTAATAGAAAATAAGATCAATCCAAATGTCCAGGATTATGCAGGAAGAACCC
CTTTGCAGTGTGCAGCATATGGAGGCTATATCAACTGCATGGCAGTTCTCATGGAAAACAATGCAGACCC
TAACATTCAAGACAAAGAGGGAAGAACAGCTTTGCATTGGTCCTGCAACAATGGATACCTTGATGCCATT
AAATTACTGCTAGACTTTGCTGCTTTCCCTAATCAGATGGAAAACAATGAAGAGAGATACACACCCCTTG
ATTATGCTTTGCTTGGTGAGCGCCATGAAGTGATCCAGTTCATGTTGGAGCACGGTGCCCTGTCCATCGC
AGCCATACAAGACATCGCCGCCTTCAAAATCCAAGCTGTCTACAAAGGGTACAAGGTCAGAAAAGCCTTC
CGAGACAGGAAAAATCTCCTCATGAAGCATGAACAGTTGAGAAAAGATGCTGCTGCCAAAAAGCGAGAGG
AAGAAAACAAACGAAAAGAGGCAGAACAGCAAAAAGGAAGGCGGAGCCCAGATTCCTGCAGACCCCAGGC
CCTTCCCTGTCTGCCTAGCACCCAGGATGTGCCCAGCAGGCAGAGCCGGGCCCCCAGCAAGCAGCCTCCT
GCTGGCAACGTGGCCCAAGGCCCTGAGCCAAGAGACAGCAGAGGATCTCCAGGAGGGTCTCTAGGCGGAG
CCCTCCAGAAGGAGCAGCATGTTTCCTCAGATTTGCAGGGAACAAACTCCAGAAGGCCAAATGAAACAGC
CAGAGAACATTCTAAAGGCCAATCTGCTTGTGTCCACTTCAGACCCAATGAAGGCAGTGATGGAAGCAGG
CATCCAGGAGTTCCCTCTGTTGAGAAGTCCAGAGAGCTCCGACTGCAGATAATTCAGAGAGAACGAAGGA
GGAAGGAGCTGTTTCGCAAAAAGAACAAGGCAGCAGCAGTCATCCAGCGCGCCTGGCGAAGCTACCAGCT
CAGGAAGCACCTGTCCCACCTTCGGCATATGAAGCAGCTTGGAGCTGGAGATGTGGACAGATGGAGGCAA
GAGTCTACAGCATTGCTCCTCCAGGTTTGGAGGAAGGAACTGGAACTAAAATTCCCCCAAACCACTGCAG
TAAGCAAGGCCCCCAAGAGTCCATCCAAGGGCACCTCAGGCACAAAGTCCACCAAGCACTCAGTGCTTAA
GCAAATCTATGGTTGTTCTCACGAAGGGAAAATACATCATCCTACAAGATCTGTAAAAGCCTCTTCTGTG
CTGCGTCTCAACTCAGTGAGCAACCTACAGTGTATACATCTCCTTGAGAACAGTGGAAGATCAAAGAACT
TTTCTTATAACCTGCAATCAGCTACTCAGCCAAAAAACAAAACAAAACCTTGAGGATCCACCGGATCTAG
ATAACTGAT
