>Addgene plasmid #54131 | mEmerald-Inversin-C-18 | addgene partial sequence | sequence record 91797 | EGFP-C 5'-CATGGTCCTGCTGGAGTTCGTG-3'
GACGAGCTGTACAAGTCCGGAAGTGCTGGCAGCGGTGGAGGCAGCGCATCCGGCGGAGGCAGCGGAAGCA
ACAAGTCAGAGAACCTGCTGTTTGCTGGTTCATCATTAGCATCACAAGTCCATGCTGCTGCCGTTAATGG
AGATAAGGGTGCTCTACAGAGGCTCATCGTAGGAAACTCTGCTCTTAAAGACAAAGAAGATCAGTTTGGG
AGAACACCACTTATGTATTGCGTGTTGGCTGACAGATTGGATTGTGCAGATGCTCTTCTGAAGGCAGGAG
CAGATGTGAATAAAACTGACCATAGCCAGAGAACAGCCCTCCATCTTGCAGCCCAGAAGGGAAATTATCG
TTTCATGAAACTCTTACTTACACGCAGAGCAAACTGGATGCAAAAGGATCTGGAAGAGATGACTCCTTTG
CACTTGACCACCCGGCACAGGAGCCCTAAGTGTTTGGCACTTCTGCTGAAGTTTATGGCACCAGGAGAAG
TGGATACACAGGATAAAAACAAGCAAACAGCTCTGCATTGGAGTGCCTACTACAATAACCCTGAGCATGT
GAAGCTGCTCATCAAGCATGATTCTAACATTGGGATTCCTGATGTTGAAGGCAAGATCCCACTTCACTGG
GCAGCCAACCATAAAGATCCAAGTGCTGTTCACACAGTGAGATGCATTCTGGATGCTGCTCCAACAGAGT
CTTTACTGAACTGGCAAGACTACGAGGGTCGAACTCCTCTTCACTTTGCAGTTGCTGATGGGAATGTGAC
CGTGGTTGATGTCTTGACCTCATATGAAAGCTGCAATATAACGTCTTATGATAACTTATTTCGAACCCCA
CTGCACTGGGCA
